>Addgene plasmid #173609 | Lenti-sgPole#1/Cre | addgene full sequence | sequence record 361629 | Addgene NGS Result
TCAATATTATTGAAGCATTTATCAGGGTTATTGTCTCATGAGCGGATACATATTTGAATGTATTTAGAAA
AATAAACAAATAGGGGTTCCGCGCACATTTCCCCGAAAAGTGCCACCTGACGTCGACGGATCGGGAGATC
TCCCGATCCCCTATGGTGCACTCTCAGTACAATCTGCTCTGATGCCGCATAGTTAAGCCAGTATCTGCTC
CCTGCTTGTGTGTTGGAGGTCGCTGAGTAGTGCGCGAGCAAAATTTAAGCTACAACAAGGCAAGGCTTGA
CCGACAATTGCATGAAGAATCTGCTTAGGGTTAGGCGTTTTGCGCTGCTTCGCGATGTACGGGCCAGATA
TACGCGTTGACATTGATTATTGACTAGTTATTAATAGTAATCAATTACGGGGTCATTAGTTCATAGCCCA
TATATGGAGTTCCGCGTTACATAACTTACGGTAAATGGCCCGCCTGGCTGACCGCCCAACGACCCCCGCC
CATTGACGTCAATAATGACGTATGTTCCCATAGTAACGCCAATAGGGACTTTCCATTGACGTCAATGGGT
GGAGTATTTACGGTAAACTGCCCACTTGGCAGTACATCAAGTGTATCATATGCCAAGTACGCCCCCTATT
GACGTCAATGACGGTAAATGGCCCGCCTGGCATTATGCCCAGTACATGACCTTATGGGACTTTCCTACTT
GGCAGTACATCTACGTATTAGTCATCGCTATTACCATGGTGATGCGGTTTTGGCAGTACATCAATGGGCG
TGGATAGCGGTTTGACTCACGGGGATTTCCAAGTCTCCACCCCATTGACGTCAATGGGAGTTTGTTTTGG
CACCAAAATCAACGGGACTTTCCAAAATGTCGTAACAACTCCGCCCCATTGACGCAAATGGGCGGTAGGC
GTGTACGGTGGGAGGTCTATATAAGCAGCGCGTTTTGCCTGTACTGGGTCTCTCTGGTTAGACCAGATCT
GAGCCTGGGAGCTCTCTGGCTAACTAGGGAACCCACTGCTTAAGCCTCAATAAAGCTTGCCTTGAGTGCT
TCAAGTAGTGTGTGCCCGTCTGTTGTGTGACTCTGGTAACTAGAGATCCCTCAGACCCTTTTAGTCAGTG
TGGAAAATCTCTAGCAGTGGCGCCCGAACAGGGACTTGAAAGCGAAAGGGAAACCAGAGGAGCTCTCTCG
ACGCAGGACTCGGCTTGCTGAAGCGCGCACGGCAAGAGGCGAGGGGCGGCGACTGGTGAGTACGCCAAAA
ATTTTGACTAGCGGAGGCTAGAAGGAGAGAGATGGGTGCGAGAGCGTCAGTATTAAGCGGGGGAGAATTA
GATCGCGATGGGAAAAAATTCGGTTAAGGCCAGGGGGAAAGAAAAAATATAAATTAAAACATATAGTATG
GGCAAGCAGGGAGCTAGAACGATTCGCAGTTAATCCTGGCCTGTTAGAAACATCAGAAGGCTGTAGACAA
ATACTGGGACAGCTACAACCATCCCTTCAGACAGGATCAGAAGAACTTAGATCATTATATAATACAGTAG
CAACCCTCTATTGTGTGCATCAAAGGATAGAGATAAAAGACACCAAGGAAGCTTTAGACAAGATAGAGGA
AGAGCAAAACAAAAGTAAGACCACCGCACAGCAAGCGGCCGGCCGCTGATCTTCAGACCTGGAGGAGGAG
ATATGAGGGACAATTGGAGAAGTGAATTATATAAATATAAAGTAGTAAAAATTGAACCATTAGGAGTAGC
ACCCACCAAGGCAAAGAGAAGAGTGGTGCAGAGAGAAAAAAGAGCAGTGGGAATAGGAGCTTTGTTCCTT
GGGTTCTTGGGAGCAGCAGGAAGCACTATGGGCGCAGCGTCAATGACGCTGACGGTACAGGCCAGACAAT
TATTGTCTGGTATAGTGCAGCAGCAGAACAATTTGCTGAGGGCTATTGAGGCGCAACAGCATCTGTTGCA
ACTCACAGTCTGGGGCATCAAGCAGCTCCAGGCAAGAATCCTGGCTGTGGAAAGATACCTAAAGGATCAA
CAGCTCCTGGGGATTTGGGGTTGCTCTGGAAAACTCATTTGCACCACTGCTGTGCCTTGGAATGCTAGTT
GGAGTAATAAATCTCTGGAACAGATTTGGAATCACACGACCTGGATGGAGTGGGACAGAGAAATTAACAA
TTACACAAGCTTAATACACTCCTTAATTGAAGAATCGCAAAACCAGCAAGAAAAGAATGAACAAGAATTA
TTGGAATTAGATAAATGGGCAAGTTTGTGGAATTGGTTTAACATAACAAATTGGCTGTGGTATATAAAAT
TATTCATAATGATAGTAGGAGGCTTGGTAGGTTTAAGAATAGTTTTTGCTGTACTTTCTATAGTGAATAG
AGTTAGGCAGGGATATTCACCATTATCGTTTCAGACCCACCTCCCAACCCCGAGGGGACCCGACAGGCCC
GAAGGAATAGAAGAAGAAGGTGGAGAGAGAGACAGAGACAGATCCATTCGATTAGTGAACGGATCGGCAC
TGCGTGCGCCAATTCTGCAGACAAATGGCAGTATTCATCCACAATTTTAAAAGAAAAGGGGGGATTGGGG
GGTACAGTGCAGGGGAAAGAATAGTAGACATAATAGCAACAGACATACAAACTAAAGAATTACAAAAACA
AATTACAAAAATTCAAAATTTTCGGGTTTATTACAGGGACAGCAGAGATCCAGTTTGGTTAGTACCGGGC
CCGCTCTAGCCCTGCAGGAACTGTTTAAACTGTGAGGGCCTATTTCCCATGATTCCTTCATATTTGCATA
TACGATACAAGGCTGTTAGAGAGATAATTGGAATTAATTTGACTGTAAACACAAAGATATTAGTACAAAA
TACGTGACGTAGAAAGTAATAATTTCTTGGGTAGTTTGCAGTTTTAAAATTATGTTTTAAAATGGACTAT
CATATGCTTACCGTAACTTGAAAGTATTTCGATTTCTTGGCTTTATATATCTTGTGGAAAGGACCAAACA
CCGTCCTGAGGAACAGTGGACGGGTTTTAGAGCTAGAAATAGCAAGTTAAAATAAGGCTAGTCCGTTATC
AACTTGAAAAAGTGGCACCGAGTCGGTGCTTTTTTGTTTGGCGCGCCTATGGCTTAATTAACATGGCGGC
CGCATTCTACCGGGTAGGGGAGGCGCTTTTCCCAAGGCAGTCTGGAGCATGCGCTTTAGCAGCCCCGCTG
GGCACTTGGCGCTACACAAGTGGCCTCTGGCCTCGCACACATTCCACATCCACCGGTAGGCGCCAACCGG
CTCCGTTCTTTGGTGGCCCCTTCGCGCCACCTTCTACTCCTCCCCTAGTCAGGAAGTTCCCCCCCGCCCC
GCAGCTCGCGTCGTGCAGGACGTGACAAATGGAAGTAGCACGTCTCACTAGTCTCGTGCAGATGGACAGC
ACCGCTGAGCAATGGAAGCGGGTAGGCCTTTGGGGCAGCGGCCAATAGCAGCTTTGCTCCTTCGCTTTCT
GGGCTCAGAGGCTGGGAAGGGGTGGGTCCGGGGGCGGGCTCAGGGGCGGGCTCAGGGGCGGGGCGGGCGC
CCGAAGGTCCTCCGGAGGCCCGGCATTCTGCACGCTTCAAAAGCGCACGTCTGCCGCGCTGTTCTCCTCT
TCCTCATCTCCGGGACCCGGGATGCCCAAGAAGAAGAGGAAGGTGTCCAATTTACTGACCGTACACCAAA
ATTTGCCTGCATTACCGGTCGATGCAACGAGTGATGAGGTTCGCAAGAACCTGATGGACATGTTCAGGGA
TCGCCAGGCGTTTTCTGAGCATACCTGGAAAATGCTTCTGTCCGTTTGCCGGTCGTGGGCGGCATGGTGC
AAGTTGAATAACCGGAAATGGTTTCCCGCAGAACCTGAAGATGTTCGCGATTATCTTCTATATCTTCAGG
CGCGCGGTCTGGCAGTAAAAACTATCCAGCAACATTTGGGCCAGCTAAACATGCTTCATCGTCGGTCCGG
GCTGCCACGACCAAGTGACAGCAATGCTGTTTCACTGGTTATGCGGCGGATCCGAAAAGAAAACGTTGAT
GCCGGTGAACGTGCAAAACAGGCTCTAGCGTTCGAACGCACTGATTTCGACCAGGTTCGTTCACTCATGG
AAAATAGCGATCGCTGCCAGGATATACGTAATCTGGCATTTCTGGGGATTGCTTATAACACCCTGTTACG
TATAGCCGAAATTGCCAGGATCAGGGTTAAAGATATCTCACGTACTGACGGTGGGAGAATGTTAATCCAT
ATTGGCAGAACGAAAACGCTGGTTAGCACCGCAGGTGTAGAGAAGGCACTTAGCCTGGGGGTAACTAAAC
TGGTCGAGCGATGGATTTCCGTCTCTGGTGTAGCTGATGATCCGAATAACTACCTGTTTTGCCGGGTCAG
AAAAAATGGTGTTGCCGCGCCATCTGCCACCAGCCAGCTATCAACTCGCGCCCTGGAAGGGATTTTTGAA
GCAACTCATCGATTGATTTACGGCGCTAAGGATGACTCTGGTCAGAGATACCTGGCCTGGTCTGGACACA
GTGCCCGTGTCGGAGCCGCGCGAGATATGGCCCGCGCTGGAGTTTCAATACCGGAGATCATGCAAGCTGG
TGGCTGGACCAATGTAAATATTGTCATGAACTATATCCGTAACCTGGATAGTGAAACAGGGGCAATGGTG
CGCCTGCTGGAAGATGGCGATTAGCCATGTTTAAGGGTTCCGGTTCCACTAGGTACAATTCGATATCAAG
CTTATCGATAATCAACCTCTGGATTACAAAATTTGTGAAAGATTGACTGGTATTCTTAACTATGTTGCTC
CTTTTACGCTATGTGGATACGCTGCTTTAATGCCTTTGTATCATGCTATTGCTTCCCGTATGGCTTTCAT
TTTCTCCTCCTTGTATAAATCCTGGTTGCTGTCTCTTTATGAGGAGTTGTGGCCCGTTGTCAGGCAACGT
GGCGTGGTGTGCACTGTGTTTGCTGACGCAACCCCCACTGGTTGGGGCATTGCCACCACCTGTCAGCTCC
TTTCCGGGACTTTCGCTTTCCCCCTCCCTATTGCCACGGCGGAACTCATCGCCGCCTGCCTTGCCCGCTG
CTGGACAGGGGCTCGGCTGTTGGGCACTGACAATTCCGTGGTGTTGTCGGGGAAATCATCGTCCTTTCCT
TGGCTGCTCGCCTGTGTTGCCACCTGGATTCTGCGCGGGACGTCCTTCTGCTACGTCCCTTCGGCCCTCA
ATCCAGCGGACCTTCCTTCCCGCGGCCTGCTGCCGGCTCTGCGGCCTCTTCCGCGTCTTCGCCTTCGCCC
TCAGACGAGTCGGATCTCCCTTTGGGCCGCCTCCCCGCATCGATACCGTCGACCTCGATCGAGACCTAGA
AAAACATGGAGCAATCACAAGTAGCAATACAGCAGCTACCAATGCTGATTGTGCCTGGCTAGAAGCACAA
GAGGAGGAGGAGGTGGGTTTTCCAGTCACACCTCAGGTACCTTTAAGACCAATGACTTACAAGGCAGCTG
TAGATCTTAGCCACTTTTTAAAAGAAAAGGGGGGACTGGAAGGGCTAATTCACTCCCAACGAAGACAAGA
TATCCTTGATCTGTGGATCTACCACACACAAGGCTACTTCCCTGATTGGCAGAACTACACACCAGGGCCA
GGGATCAGATATCCACTGACCTTTGGATGGTGCTACAAGCTAGTACCAGTTGAGCAAGAGAAGGTAGAAG
AAGCCAATGAAGGAGAGAACACCCGCTTGTTACACCCTGTGAGCCTGCATGGGATGGATGACCCGGAGAG
AGAAGTATTAGAGTGGAGGTTTGACAGCCGCCTAGCATTTCATCACATGGCCCGAGAGCTGCATCCGGAC
TGTACTGGGTCTCTCTGGTTAGACCAGATCTGAGCCTGGGAGCTCTCTGGCTAACTAGGGAACCCACTGC
TTAAGCCTCAATAAAGCTTGCCTTGAGTGCTTCAAGTAGTGTGTGCCCGTCTGTTGTGTGACTCTGGTAA
CTAGAGATCCCTCAGACCCTTTTAGTCAGTGTGGAAAATCTCTAGCAGCATGTGAGCAAAAGGCCAGCAA
AAGGCCAGGAACCGTAAAAAGGCCGCGTTGCTGGCGTTTTTCCATAGGCTCCGCCCCCCTGACGAGCATC
ACAAAAATCGACGCTCAAGTCAGAGGTGGCGAAACCCGACAGGACTATAAAGATACCAGGCGTTTCCCCC
TGGAAGCTCCCTCGTGCGCTCTCCTGTTCCGACCCTGCCGCTTACCGGATACCTGTCCGCCTTTCTCCCT
TCGGGAAGCGTGGCGCTTTCTCATAGCTCACGCTGTAGGTATCTCAGTTCGGTGTAGGTCGTTCGCTCCA
AGCTGGGCTGTGTGCACGAACCCCCCGTTCAGCCCGACCGCTGCGCCTTATCCGGTAACTATCGTCTTGA
GTCCAACCCGGTAAGACACGACTTATCGCCACTGGCAGCAGCCACTGGTAACAGGATTAGCAGAGCGAGG
TATGTAGGCGGTGCTACAGAGTTCTTGAAGTGGTGGCCTAACTACGGCTACACTAGAAGAACAGTATTTG
GTATCTGCGCTCTGCTGAAGCCAGTTACCTTCGGAAAAAGAGTTGGTAGCTCTTGATCCGGCAAACAAAC
CACCGCTGGTAGCGGTGGTTTTTTTGTTTGCAAGCAGCAGATTACGCGCAGAAAAAAAGGATCTCAAGAA
GATCCTTTGATCTTTTCTACGGGGTCTGACGCTCAGTGGAACGAAAACTCACGTTAAGGGATTTTGGTCA
TGAGATTATCAAAAAGGATCTTCACCTAGATCCTTTTAAATTAAAAATGAAGTTTTAAATCAATCTAAAG
TATATATGAGTAAACTTGGTCTGACAGTTACCAATGCTTAATCAGTGAGGCACCTATCTCAGCGATCTGT
CTATTTCGTTCATCCATAGTTGCCTGACTCCCCGTCGTGTAGATAACTACGATACGGGAGGGCTTACCAT
CTGGCCCCAGTGCTGCAATGATACCGCGAGACCCACGCTCACCGGCTCCAGATTTATCAGCAATAAACCA
GCCAGCCGGAAGGGCCGAGCGCAGAAGTGGTCCTGCAACTTTATCCGCCTCCATCCAGTCTATTAATTGT
TGCCGGGAAGCTAGAGTAAGTAGTTCGCCAGTTAATAGTTTGCGCAACGTTGTTGCCATTGCTACAGGCA
TCGTGGTGTCACGCTCGTCGTTTGGTATGGCTTCATTCAGCTCCGGTTCCCAACGATCAAGGCGAGTTAC
ATGATCCCCCATGTTGTGCAAAAAAGCGGTTAGCTCCTTCGGTCCTCCGATCGTTGTCAGAAGTAAGTTG
GCCGCAGTGTTATCACTCATGGTTATGGCAGCACTGCATAATTCTCTTACTGTCATGCCATCCGTAAGAT
GCTTTTCTGTGACTGGTGAGTACTCAACCAAGTCATTCTGAGAATAGTGTATGCGGCGACCGAGTTGCTC
TTGCCCGGCGTCAATACGGGATAATACCGCGCCACATAGCAGAACTTTAAAAGTGCTCATCATTGGAAAA
CGTTCTTCGGGGCGAAAACTCTCAAGGATCTTACCGCTGTTGAGATCCAGTTCGATGTAACCCACTCGTG
CACCCAACTGATCTTCAGCATCTTTTACTTTCACCAGCGTTTCTGGGTGAGCAAAAACAGGAAGGCAAAA
TGCCGCAAAAAAGGGAATAAGGGCGACACGGAAATGTTGAATACTCATACTCTTCCTTTT
Features (pLannotate 1.2.2; 21 found; start..end, strand, type, name):
    152..204     -  misc_feature   bom (fragment): basis of mobility region from pBR322
    359..738     +  enhancer       CMV enhancer: human cytomegalovirus immediate early enhancer
    739..938     +  promoter       CMV promoter: human cytomegalovirus (CMV) immediate early promoter
    956..1136    +  LTR            5' LTR (truncated): truncated 5' long terminal repeat (LTR) from HIV-1
   1183..1308    +  misc_feature   HIV-1 Ψ: packaging signal of human immunodeficiency virus type 1
   1292..1630    +  CDS            HIV-1 gag (fragment): gag protein from human immunodeficiency virus 1; gag
   1805..2038    +  misc_feature   RRE: The Rev response element (RRE) of HIV-1 allows for Rev-dependent mRNA export from the nucleus to the cytoplasm.
   2415..2515    +  CDS            Rev (fragment): human immunodeficiency virus 1 (HIV-1) Rev protein; rev; enhances nuclear export of unspliced and incompletely spliced viral mRNAs
   2565..2682    +  misc_feature   cPPT/CTS: central polypurine tract and central termination sequence of HIV-1
   2764..3004    +  promoter       U6 promoter: RNA polymerase III promoter for human U6 snRNA
   3034..3109    +  misc_RNA       gRNA scaffold: guide RNA scaffold for the Streptococcus pyogenes CRISPR/Cas9 system
   3162..3654    +  promoter       PGK promoter: mouse phosphoglycerate kinase 1 promoter
   3684..4714    +  CDS            Cre (fragment): site-specific recombinase Cre is a site-specific recombinase from bacteriophage P1. Recombination occurs at loxP sequences.
   4747..4770    +  misc_feature   MCS (fragment): pBluescript multiple cloning site
   4770..5358    +  misc_feature   WPRE: woodchuck hepatitis virus posttranscriptional regulatory element
   5359..5378    +  misc_feature   MCS (fragment): pBluescript multiple cloning site
   5380..5880    +  CDS            nef (fragment): NEF_HV1LA - Experimental evidence at protein level: Swiss-Prot protein existence level 1. Extracellular Nef protein targets CD4(+) T-lymphocytes for apoptosis by interacting with CXCR4 surface receptors. From Human immunodeficiency virus type 1 group M subtype B (isolate Lai) (HIV-1).
   5887..6067    +  LTR            5' LTR (truncated): truncated 5' long terminal repeat (LTR) from HIV-1
   6129..6717    -  rep_origin     ori: high-copy-number ColE1/pMB1/pBR322/pUC origin of replication
   6888..7748    -  CDS            AmpR: β-lactamase; bla; confers resistance to ampicillin, carbenicillin, and related antibiotics
   7749..93      -  promoter       AmpR promoter (across the origin): bla
