[The description below was written by a language model from this plasmid's Addgene catalogue record and pLannotate feature annotations shown in this document.]
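Description:
Lenti-sgPole#1/Cre is a lentiviral CRISPR and Cre/lox vector built on the pLL3.3 backbone. It delivers a single guide RNA against mouse Pole together with Cre recombinase. In bacteria it is maintained as a high-copy plasmid through a ColE1/pUC-type origin and selected with ampicillin via the β-lactamase gene. The sequenced plasmid is about 7.8 kb.

The viral portion follows an HIV-1-derived transfer vector layout. A CMV enhancer/promoter sits upstream of a truncated 5' LTR and drives genomic RNA production in packaging cells. It is followed by the Ψ packaging signal with a partial gag sequence, the Rev response element for Rev-dependent nuclear export, and the cPPT/CTS element, which aids nuclear import of the reverse-transcribed genome. A second truncated LTR, preceded by a nef-derived fragment, closes the provirus.

Between these elements lie two expression units. A human U6 RNA polymerase III promoter transcribes the Pole-targeting spacer fused to the Streptococcus pyogenes Cas9 guide scaffold, and a mouse PGK promoter drives Cre. A WPRE downstream of Cre enhances transcript stability and expression.

No Cas9 coding sequence is annotated, so editing depends on Cas9 supplied by the recipient cells or animal. The design fits systems in which Cre recombines loxP-flanked alleles in transduced cells while the guide directs disruption of Pole. The associated publication concerns functional analysis of tumor suppression in oncogenic KRAS-driven lung cancer, which is consistent with this use. The record does not give the specific alleles or the cloning sites used to insert the guide.
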