Addgene plasmid #173609: Lenti-sgPole#1/Cre
Purpose: Expresses a Pole-targeting gRNA and Cre-recombinase
Depositing lab: Charles Swanton. Depositing organization: University College London. Publication: A functional taxonomy of tumor suppression in oncogenic KRAS-driven lung cancer. Cai H, Chew SK, Li C, Tsai MK, Andrejka L, Murray CW, Hughes NW, Shuldiner EG, Ashkin EL, Tang R, Hung KL, Chen LC, Lee SYC, Yousefi M, Lin WY, Kunder CA, Cong L, McFarland CD, Petrov DA, Swanton C, Winslow MM. Cancer Discov. 2021 Feb 19. pii: 2159-8290.CD-20-1325. doi: 10.1158/2159-8290.CD-20-1325. PubMed 33608386.
Backbone
  Vector backbone: pLL3.3
  Vector type: Lentiviral, Cre/Lox, CRISPR
Growth in bacteria
  Bacterial resistance: Ampicillin, 100 μg/mL
  Growth temperature: 37°C
  Growth strain: NEB Stable
  Copy number: High Copy
Gene/Insert
  Gene/Insert name: gRNA targeting Pole
  gRNA/shRNA sequence: TCCTGAGGAACAGTGGACGG
  Species: M. musculus (mouse)
  Entrez Gene: Pole
  Cloning method: Restriction Enzyme; 5′ cloning site unknown (unknown if destroyed); 3′ cloning site unknown (unknown if destroyed)
Terms and licenses: Academic/Nonprofit Terms; Industry Terms: Not Available to Industry
How to cite: Lenti-sgPole#1/Cre was a gift from Charles Swanton (Addgene plasmid # 173609 ; http://n2t.net/addgene:173609 ; RRID:Addgene_173609)
